>Addgene plasmid #32047 | TBC1D7 | depositor partial sequence | sequence record 38624 | insert
ATGACTGAGGACTCTCAGAGAAACTTTCGTTCAGTATATTATGAGAAAGTGGGGTTTCGTGGAGTTGAAG
AAAAGAAATCATTAGAAATTCTCCTAAAAGATGACCGTCTGGATACTGAGAAACTTTGTACTTTTAGTCA
GAGGTTCCCTCTCCCGTCCATGTACCGTGCATTGGTATGGAAGGTGCTTCTAGGAATCTTGCCTCCACAC
CACGAGTCCCATGCCAAGGTGATGATGTATCGTAAGGAGCAGTACTTGGATGTCCTTCATGCCCTGAAAG
TCGTTCGCTTTGTTAGTGATGCCACACCTCAGGCTGAAGTCTATCTCCGCATGTATCAGCTGGAGTCTGG
GAAGTTACCTCGAAGTCCCTCTTTTCCACTGGAGCCAGATGATGAAGTGTTTCTTGCCATAGCTAAAGCC
ATGGAGGAAATGGTGGAAGATAGTGTCGACTGTTACTGGATCACCCGACGCTTTGTGAACCAATTAAATA
CCAAGTACCGGGATTCCTTGCCCCAGTTGCCAAAAGCGTTTGAACAATACTTGAATCTGGAAGATGGCAG
ACTGCTGACTCATCTGAGGATGTGTTCCGCGGCGCCCAAACTTCCTTATGATCTCTGGTTCAAGAGGTGC
TTTGCGGGATGTTTGCCTGAATCCAGTTTACAGAGGGTTTGGGATAAAGTTGTGAGTGGATCCTGTAAGA
TCCTAGTTTTTGTAGCTGTCGAAATTTTATTAAC
