>Addgene plasmid #32047 | TBC1D7 | addgene partial sequence | sequence record 42068 | T7 5'-TAATACGACTCACTATAGGG-3'
GAATATTTTGTTTAACTTTAAGAAGGAGATATACCATGCATCATCATCATCATCACAGCAGCGGCAGAGA
AAACTTGTATTTCCAGGGCATGACTGAGGACTCTCAGAGAAACTTTCGTTCAGTATATTATGAGAAAGTG
GGGTTTCGTGGAGTTGAAGAAAAGAAATCATTAGAAATTCTCCTAAAAGATGACCGTCTGGATACTGAGA
AACTTTGTACTTTTAGTCAGAGGTTCCCTCTCCCGTCCATGTACCGTGCATTGGTATGGAAGGTGCTTCT
AGGAATCTTGCCTCCACACCACGAGTCCCATGCCAAGGTGATGATGTATCGTAAGGAGCAGTACTTGGAT
GTCCTTCATGCCCTGAAAGTCGTTCGCTTTGTTAGTGATGCCACACCTCAGGCTGAAGTCTATCTCCGCA
TGTATCAGCTGGAGTCTGGGAAGTTACCTCGAAGTCCCTCTTTTCCACTGGAGCCAGATGATGAAGTGTT
TCTTGCCATAGCTAAAGCCATGGAGGAAATGGTGGAAGATAGTGTCGACTGTTACTGGATCACCCGACGC
TTTGTGAACCAATTAAATACCAAGTACCGGGATTCCTTGCCCCAGTTGCCAAAAGCGTTTGAACAATACT
TGAATCTGGAAGATGGCAGACTGCTGACTCATCTGAGGATGTGTTCCGCGGCGCCCAAACTTCCTTATGA
TCTCTGGTTCAAGAGGTGCTTTGCGGGATGTTTGCCTGAATCCAGTTTACAGAGGGTTTGGGATAAAGTT
GTGAGTGGATCCTGTA
