[The description below was written by a language model from this plasmid's Addgene catalogue record.]
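Description:
TBC1D7 is a bacterial expression plasmid built on the pET28-MHL backbone, a pET28-derived vector from a structural genomics programme designed for ligation-independent cloning. It carries an 879 bp insert from the human gene TBC1D7 (TBC1 domain family, member 7). The record cautions that the insert may not be the full open reading frame, which is typical of constructs whose boundaries were trimmed to yield a well-behaved, crystallisable fragment. The plasmid is selected with kanamycin and is listed as low copy. No feature table is provided, so the origin of replication and other backbone elements are not individually documented here.

The insert is fused at its N terminus to a backbone-encoded His tag followed by a TEV protease cleavage site. This arrangement allows the recombinant protein to be captured by immobilised metal affinity chromatography and the tag then removed by TEV digestion to leave a near-native protein. The promoter is not stated explicitly, but the listed T7 and T7-terminator sequencing primers flank the insert. That is consistent with the T7 promoter/terminator expression cassette standard in pET-series vectors, which depends on a host strain supplying T7 RNA polymerase. The DH5alpha strain named in the record serves for propagation rather than expression.

The stated purpose is production of TBC1D7 protein in bacteria for structure determination, and the depositor links the construct to a deposited crystal structure in the Protein Data Bank. It is therefore suited to preparing purified TBC1D7 for crystallography and for related biochemical or biophysical studies.
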