Addgene plasmid #32047: TBC1D7
Purpose: Bacterial expression for structure determination; may not be full ORF
Depositing lab: Cheryl Arrowsmith. Depositing organization: University of Toronto.
Backbone
  Vector backbone: pET28-MHL
  Backbone manufacturer: Structural Genomics Consortium (Addgene plasmid 26096)
  Backbone size w/o insert (bp): 7325
  Vector type: Bacterial Expression
Growth in bacteria
  Bacterial resistance: Kanamycin, 50 μg/mL
  Growth temperature: 37°C
  Growth strain: DH5alpha
  Copy number: Low Copy
Gene/Insert
  Gene/Insert name: TBC1D7 (alt names: PDB: 3QWL; TBC1 domain family, member 7)
  Species: H. sapiens (human)
  Insert size (bp): 879
  Entrez Gene: TBC1D7 (a.k.a. HSPC239, DKFZp686N2317, FLJ32666, PIG51, TBC7, dJ257A7.3)
  Tag / fusion protein: His (with TEV cleavage) (N terminal on backbone)
  Cloning method: Ligation Independent Cloning
  Sequencing primers: 5′ T7; 3′ T7-term
Terms and licenses: Academic/Nonprofit Terms; Industry Terms: Not Available to Industry
Depositor comments: PDB: 3QWL. http://www.thesgc.org/structures/3QWL/
How to cite: TBC1D7 was a gift from Cheryl Arrowsmith (Addgene plasmid # 32047 ; http://n2t.net/addgene:32047 ; RRID:Addgene_32047)
